Addgene plasmid #98678: RNAPII_CTD27-52
Purpose: Expresses 6xHis-tagged C-terminal domain of RNA polymerase II
Depositing lab: Nicolas Fawzi. Depositing organization: Brown University. Publication: Lysines in the RNA Polymerase II C-Terminal Domain Contribute to TAF15 Fibril Recruitment. Janke AM, Seo DH, Rahmanian V, Conicella AE, Mathews KL, Burke KA, Mittal J, Fawzi NL. Biochemistry. 2017 Oct 11. doi: 10.1021/acs.biochem.7b00310. PubMed 28945358.
Backbone
  Vector backbone: pJ411
  Vector type: Bacterial Expression
Growth in bacteria
  Bacterial resistance: Kanamycin, 50 μg/mL
  Growth temperature: 37°C
  Growth strain: DH5alpha
  Copy number: High Copy
Gene/Insert
  Gene/Insert name: RNA polymerase II C-terminal domain
  Species: H. sapiens (human)
  Entrez Gene: POLR2A (a.k.a. NEDHIB, POLR2, POLRA, RPB1, RPBh1, RPO2, RPOL2, RpIILS, hRPB220, hsRPB1)
  Tag / fusion protein: 6xHis (N terminal on backbone)
  Cloning method: Restriction Enzyme; 5′ cloning site Unknown (unknown if destroyed); 3′ cloning site Unknown (unknown if destroyed)
Terms and licenses: Academic/Nonprofit Terms; Industry Terms: Not Available to Industry
How to cite: RNAPII_CTD27-52 was a gift from Nicolas Fawzi (Addgene plasmid # 98678 ; http://n2t.net/addgene:98678 ; RRID:Addgene_98678)
