[The description below was written by a language model from this plasmid's Addgene catalogue record and pLannotate feature annotations shown in this document.]
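Description:
RNAPII_CTD27-52 is a bacterial expression plasmid built on the pJ411 backbone that produces a 6xHis-tagged portion of the C-terminal domain (CTD) of human RNA polymerase II, the largest-subunit tail encoded by POLR2A. The name suggests that the insert covers heptad repeats 27 to 52 of the CTD, although the record does not spell this out, and the cloning sites used are listed as unknown. The plasmid is about 4.6 kb, replicates from a high-copy ColE1/pUC-type origin, and is selected with kanamycin through an aph(3')-Ia (KanR) gene that sits just downstream of a fragment of the AmpR (bla) promoter.

Expression follows the standard T7/lac arrangement. A T7 promoter is immediately followed by a lac operator, and a T7 terminator lies roughly 700 bp downstream. The coding region between them, which should hold the N-terminal His tag and the CTD fragment, was not annotated by the automated feature caller. A plasmid-borne lacI gene with its own promoter supplies Lac repressor, which holds transcription off until IPTG or lactose is added in a host that provides T7 RNA polymerase. Short rrnB T1 and T2 terminator fragments, a 5S rRNA segment, a small duplicate KanR fragment and a lacZα remnant are backbone elements. The terminators probably insulate the expression cassette from read-through transcription.

The construct is intended for recombinant production and affinity purification of the CTD segment through its His tag. The associated publication title indicates that it was used to study how lysines in the CTD contribute to its recruitment to TAF15 fibrils.
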