Features (pLannotate 1.2.2; 13 found; start..end, strand, type, name):
      1..19      +  promoter       T7 promoter: promoter for bacteriophage T7 RNA polymerase
     20..44      +  protein_bind   lac operator: The lac repressor binds to the lac operator to inhibit transcription in E. coli. This inhibition can be relieved by adding lactose or isopropyl-β-D-thiogalactopyranoside (IPTG). lac repressor encoded by lacI
    760..807     +  terminator     T7 terminator: transcription terminator for bacteriophage T7 RNA polymerase
    867..907     -  terminator     rrnB T1 terminator (fragment): transcription terminator T1 from the E. coli rrnB gene
    909..1024    -  ncRNA          5S rRNA: Accession: RF00001 - 5S ribosomal RNA
   1055..1079    +  CDS            KanR (fragment): aminoglycoside phosphotransferase; aph(3')-Ia; confers resistance to kanamycin in bacteria or G418 (Geneticin®) in eukaryotes
   1109..1205    +  promoter       AmpR promoter (fragment): bla
   1208..2017    +  CDS            KanR: aminoglycoside phosphotransferase; aph(3')-Ia; confers resistance to kanamycin in bacteria or G418 (Geneticin®) in eukaryotes
   2026..2099    +  promoter       lacI promoter (fragment): lacI
   2100..3179    +  CDS            lacI: LACI_ECOLI - Experimental evidence at protein level: Swiss-Prot protein existence level 1. Repressor of the lactose operon. Binds allolactose as an inducer. From Escherichia coli (strain K12).
   3268..3856    +  rep_origin     ori: high-copy-number ColE1/pMB1/pBR322/pUC origin of replication
   4081..4098    +  terminator     rrnB T2 terminator (fragment): transcription terminator T2 from the E. coli rrnB gene
   4123..4142    -  CDS            lacZα (fragment): LacZα fragment of β-galactosidase; lacZ fragment
>Addgene plasmid #98678 | RNAPII_CTD27-52 | addgene full sequence | sequence record 189285 | Addgene NGS Result
TAATACGACTCACTATAGGGGAATTGTGAGCGGATAACAATTCCCCTCTAGAAATAATTTTGTTTAACTT
TTGAAGGAGATATACCATGGGCAGCGATAAGATCCACCACCACCATCATCATGAGAATCTGTATTTTCAA
GGTCATATGAGCCCGAATTACACGCCGACCTCGCCGAACTATTCTCCTACCTCCCCGAGCTATAGCCCTA
CTAGCCCGAGCTACTCCCCGACCAGCCCAAGCTACAGCCCGAGCTCCCCGCGTTACACGCCGCAGAGCCC
GACCTATACGCCGAGCTCTCCGAGCTATTCCCCGAGCAGCCCGTCTTATAGCCCGGCGAGCCCGAAATAT
ACCCCAACCTCTCCGTCTTACAGCCCGTCCAGCCCGGAATACACTCCGACGTCCCCGAAATACAGCCCGA
CTTCGCCGAAATATTCCCCGACCTCCCCGAAGTATAGCCCAACCAGCCCGACGTACAGCCCGACCACCCC
GAAGTACAGCCCAACGTCGCCGACGTATTCGCCTACCAGCCCGGTTTACACCCCGACCTCTCCGAAATAC
TCCCCTACGAGCCCGACTTACTCTCCGACTAGCCCGAAGTACTCTCCAACCTCCCCGACCTACAGCCCTA
CCAGCCCAAAGGGCAGCACCTATTCACCGACGAGCCCGGGTTACTCGCCGACCAGCCCTACCTACAGCCT
GACCAGCCCAGCGATTAGCCCGGACGATAGCGACGAAGAGAACTAATAACTCGAGCCCCCTAGCATAACC
CCTTGGGGCCTCTAAACGGGTCTTGAGGGGTTTTTTGCCCCTGAGACGCGTCAATCGAGTTCGTACCTAA
GGGCGACACCCCCTAATTAGCCCGGGCGAAAGGCCCAGTCTTTCGACTGAGCCTTTCGTTTTATTTGATG
CCTGGCAGTTCCCTACTCTCGCATGGGGAGTCCCCACACTACCATCGGCGCTACGGCGTTTCACTTCTGA
GTTCGGCATGGGGTCAGGTGGGACCACCGCGCTACTGCCGCCAGGCAAACAAGGGGTGTTATGAGCCATA
TTCAGGTATAAATGGGCTCGCGATAATGTTCAGAATTGGTTAATTGGTTGTAACACTGACCCCTATTTGT
TTATTTTTCTAAATACATTCAAATATGTATCCGCTCATGAGACAATAACCCTGATAAATGCTTCAATAAT
ATTGAAAAAGGAAGAATATGAGCCATATTCAACGGGAAACGTCGAGGCCGCGATTAAATTCCAACATGGA
TGCTGATTTATATGGGTATAAATGGGCTCGCGATAATGTCGGGCAATCAGGTGCGACAATCTATCGCTTG
TATGGGAAGCCCGATGCGCCAGAGTTGTTTCTGAAACATGGCAAAGGTAGCGTTGCCAATGATGTTACAG
ATGAGATGGTCAGACTAAACTGGCTGACGGAATTTATGCCACTTCCGACCATCAAGCATTTTATCCGTAC
TCCTGATGATGCATGGTTACTCACCACTGCGATCCCCGGAAAAACAGCGTTCCAGGTATTAGAAGAATAT
CCTGATTCAGGTGAAAATATTGTTGATGCGCTGGCAGTGTTCCTGCGCCGGTTGCACTCGATTCCTGTTT
GTAATTGTCCTTTTAACAGCGATCGCGTATTTCGCCTCGCTCAGGCGCAATCACGAATGAATAACGGTTT
GGTTGATGCGAGTGATTTTGATGACGAGCGTAATGGCTGGCCTGTTGAACAAGTCTGGAAAGAAATGCAT
AAACTTTTGCCATTCTCACCGGATTCAGTCGTCACTCATGGTGATTTCTCACTTGATAACCTTATTTTTG
ACGAGGGGAAATTAATAGGTTGTATTGATGTTGGACGAGTCGGAATCGCAGACCGATACCAGGATCTTGC
CATCCTATGGAACTGCCTCGGTGAGTTTTCTCCTTCATTACAGAAACGGCTTTTTCAAAAATATGGTATT
GATAATCCTGATATGAATAAATTGCAATTTCATTTGATGCTCGATGAGTTTTTCTAAGCGGCGCGCCATC
GAATGGCGCAAAACCTTTCGCGGTATGGCATGATAGCGCCCGGAAGAGAGTCAATTCAGGGTGGTGAATA
TGAAACCAGTAACGTTATACGATGTCGCAGAGTATGCCGGTGTCTCTTATCAGACCGTTTCCCGCGTGGT
GAACCAGGCCAGCCACGTTTCTGCGAAAACGCGGGAAAAAGTGGAAGCGGCGATGGCGGAGCTGAATTAC
ATTCCCAACCGCGTGGCACAACAACTGGCGGGCAAACAGTCGTTGCTGATTGGCGTTGCCACCTCCAGTC
TGGCCCTGCACGCGCCGTCGCAAATTGTCGCGGCGATTAAATCTCGCGCCGATCAACTGGGTGCCAGCGT
GGTGGTGTCGATGGTAGAACGAAGCGGCGTCGAAGCCTGTAAAGCGGCGGTGCACAATCTTCTCGCGCAA
CGCGTCAGTGGGCTGATCATTAACTATCCGCTGGATGACCAGGATGCCATTGCTGTGGAAGCTGCCTGCA
CTAATGTTCCGGCGTTATTTCTTGATGTCTCTGACCAGACACCCATCAACAGTATTATTTTCTCCCATGA
GGACGGTACGCGACTGGGCGTGGAGCATCTGGTCGCATTGGGTCACCAGCAAATCGCGCTGTTAGCGGGC
CCATTAAGTTCTGTCTCGGCGCGTCTGCGTCTGGCTGGCTGGCATAAATATCTCACTCGCAATCAAATTC
AGCCGATAGCGGAACGGGAAGGCGACTGGAGTGCCATGTCCGGTTTTCAACAAACCATGCAAATGCTGAA
TGAGGGCATCGTTCCCACTGCGATGCTGGTTGCCAACGATCAGATGGCGCTGGGCGCAATGCGCGCCATT
ACCGAGTCCGGGCTGCGCGTTGGTGCGGATATCTCGGTAGTGGGATACGACGATACCGAAGATAGCTCAT
GTTATATCCCGCCGTTAACCACCATCAAACAGGATTTTCGCCTGCTGGGGCAAACCAGCGTGGACCGCTT
GCTGCAACTCTCTCAGGGCCAGGCGGTGAAGGGCAATCAGCTGTTGCCAGTCTCACTGGTGAAAAGAAAA
ACCACCCTGGCGCCCAATACGCAAACCGCCTCTCCCCGCGCGTTGGCCGATTCATTAATGCAGCTGGCAC
GACAGGTTTCCCGACTGGAAAGCGGGCAGTGACTCATGACCAAAATCCCTTAACGTGAGTTACGCGCGCG
TCGTTCCACTGAGCGTCAGACCCCGTAGAAAAGATCAAAGGATCTTCTTGAGATCCTTTTTTTCTGCGCG
TAATCTGCTGCTTGCAAACAAAAAAACCACCGCTACCAGCGGTGGTTTGTTTGCCGGATCAAGAGCTACC
AACTCTTTTTCCGAAGGTAACTGGCTTCAGCAGAGCGCAGATACCAAATACTGTTCTTCTAGTGTAGCCG
TAGTTAGCCCACCACTTCAAGAACTCTGTAGCACCGCCTACATACCTCGCTCTGCTAATCCTGTTACCAG
TGGCTGCTGCCAGTGGCGATAAGTCGTGTCTTACCGGGTTGGACTCAAGACGATAGTTACCGGATAAGGC
GCAGCGGTCGGGCTGAACGGGGGGTTCGTGCACACAGCCCAGCTTGGAGCGAACGACCTACACCGAACTG
AGATACCTACAGCGTGAGCTATGAGAAAGCGCCACGCTTCCCGAAGGGAGAAAGGCGGACAGGTATCCGG
TAAGCGGCAGGGTCGGAACAGGAGAGCGCACGAGGGAGCTTCCAGGGGGAAACGCCTGGTATCTTTATAG
TCCTGTCGGGTTTCGCCACCTCTGACTTGAGCGTCGATTTTTGTGATGCTCGTCAGGGGGGCGGAGCCTA
TGGAAAAACGCCAGCAACGCGGCCTTTTTACGGTTCCTGGCCTTTTGCTGGCCTTTTGCTCACATGTTCT
TTCCTGCGTTATCCCCTGATTCTGTGGATAACCGTATTACCGCCTTTGAGTGAGCTGATACCGCTCGCCG
CAGCCGAACGACCGAGCGCAGCGAGTCAGTGAGCGAGGAAGCGGAAGGCGAGAGTAGGGAACTGCCAGGC
ATCAAACTAAGCAGAAGGCCCCTGACGGATGGCCTTTTTGCGTTTCTACAAACTCTTTCTGTGTTGTAAA
ACGACGGCCAGTCTTAAGCTCGGGCCCCCTGGGCGGTTCTGATAACGAGTAATCGTTAATCCGCAAATAA
CGTAAAAACCCGCTTCGGCGGGTTTTTTTATGGGGGGAGTTTAGGGAAAGAGCATTTGTCAGAATATTTA
AGGGCGCCTGTCACTTTGCTTGATATATGAGAATTATTTAACCTTATAAATGAGAAAAAAGCAACGCACT
TTAAATAAGATACGTTGCTTTTTCGATTGATGAACACCTATAATTAAACTATTCATCTATTATTTATGAT
TTTTTGTATATACAATATTTCTAGTTTGTTAAAGAGAATTAAGAAAATAAATCTCGAAAATAATAAAGGG
AAAATCAGTTTTTGATATCAAAATTATACATGTCAACGATAATACAAAATATAATACAAACTATAAGATG
TTATCAGTATTTATTATGCATTTAGAATAAATTTTGTGTCGCCCTTCCGCGAAAT
